Addgene plasmid #160636: pLX-B2 (GB3374)
Purpose: (Empty Backbone) pLX series: pBBR1-based T-DNA binary vector for plant transformation (alpha1)
Depositing lab: Juan Antonio García & Fabio Pasin. Depositing organization: Lab of Juan Antonio García. Publication: Multiple T-DNA Delivery to Plants Using Novel Mini Binary Vectors with Compatible Replication Origins. Pasin F, Bedoya LC, Bernabe-Orts JM, Gallo A, Simon-Mateo C, Orzaez D, Garcia JA. ACS Synth Biol. 2017 Oct 20;6(10):1962-1968. doi: 10.1021/acssynbio.6b00354. Epub 2017 Jun 28. PubMed 28657330.
Backbone
  Vector backbone: pLX-B2
  Backbone manufacturer: Pasin et al., ACS Synth Biol. 2017;6(10):1962-1968. https://doi.org/10.1021/acssynbio.6b00354
  Backbone size (bp): 3287
  Vector type: Synthetic Biology
  Selectable markers: lacZ
Growth in bacteria
  Bacterial resistance: Kanamycin, 50 μg/mL
  Growth temperature: 37°C
  Growth strain: DH5alpha
  Copy number: Unknown
Gene/Insert
  Gene/Insert name: None
Terms and licenses: Academic/Nonprofit Terms; Industry Terms: Not Available to Industry
Depositor comments: GoldenBraid compatibility: enzyme in BsaI, enzyme out BsmBI.
How to cite: pLX-B2 (GB3374) was a gift from Juan Antonio García & Fabio Pasin (Addgene plasmid # 160636 ; http://n2t.net/addgene:160636 ; RRID:Addgene_160636)
