[The description below was written by a language model from this plasmid's Addgene catalogue record and pLannotate feature annotations shown in this document.]
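Description:
pLX-B2 (GB3374) is a compact, 3,287 bp empty T-DNA binary vector from the pLX series, designed for Agrobacterium-mediated plant transformation and classed as a synthetic biology backbone. It replicates through the broad-host-range pBBR1 system: the pBBR1 oriV and the adjacent pBBR1 Rep gene, whose protein the origin needs. This allows the same plasmid to be maintained in both E. coli and Agrobacterium. Selection in bacteria is by kanamycin, conferred by the aphA1 (nptI) aminoglycoside phosphotransferase gene. The copy number is not recorded.

The annotated T-DNA region begins with two tandem left border repeats, one of octopine (Ach5) and one of nopaline (C58) origin. They are followed by a lacZα fragment driven by a lac UV5 promoter. The automated annotation does not report a right border repeat, although a functional binary vector would be expected to carry one beyond the cloning cassette. No plant selectable marker, promoter or gene of interest is present, consistent with the record listing no insert. The lacZα cassette acts as a replaceable screening marker, so recombinant clones in which it has been displaced by an assembled insert can be told apart by blue/white screening.

The vector is GoldenBraid compatible and corresponds to an alpha1-level destination plasmid. Parts are assembled into it with BsaI, and the resulting unit can be released with BsmBI for the next round of assembly. The pLX series was developed as mini binary vectors with mutually compatible replication origins. pLX-B2 can therefore be combined with a pLX vector carrying a different origin to deliver multiple T-DNAs to plants from a single Agrobacterium strain.
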