Features (pLannotate 1.2.2; 7 found; start..end, strand, type, name):
    132..156     +  misc_feature   LB T-DNA repeat: left border repeat from octopine Ach5 T-DNA
    183..207     +  misc_feature   LB T-DNA repeat: left border repeat from nopaline C58 T-DNA
    341..446     -  CDS            lacZα (fragment): LacZα fragment of β-galactosidase; lacZ fragment
    526..556     -  promoter       lac UV5 promoter: E. coli lac promoter with an "up" mutation
    827..1639    -  CDS            aphA1: KKA1_ECOLX - Also known as nptI. Protein inferred from homology: Swiss-Prot protein existence level 3. Resistance to kanamycin and structurally-related aminoglycosides, including amikacin. From Escherichia coli.
   1765..2427    -  CDS            pBBR1 Rep: replication protein for the broad-host-range plasmid pBBR1 from Bordetella bronchiseptica
   2428..3199    -  rep_origin     pBBR1 oriV: replication origin of the broad-host-range plasmid pBBR1 from Bordetella bronchiseptica; requires the pBBR1 Rep protein for replication
>Addgene plasmid #160636 | pLX-B2 (GB3374) | addgene full sequence | sequence record 317697 | Addgene NGS Result
CATCATCAGTTCGGTGGTCTTCCGACGAACAATAAGGCCGCAAATCGCGGCCTTTTTTATTGATAACAAA
ACCGGCTCAGTTCTGCGTAGAAACCAACATGCAAGCTCCACCGGGTGCAAAGCGGCAGCGGCGGCAGGAT
ATATTCAATTGTAAATGGCTTCATGTCCGGGAAATCTACTGGTGGCAGGATATATTGTGGTGTAAACAAT
GGAGAAAAAGATTAATTAAGTACTAGTAGCCTGGTCGAAACCGTCTCAGGAGAGAGACCAAAAGCAAAAA
CCCGCCGAAGCGGGTTACTAGCGCCATTCGCCATTCAGAGAGCGGAGCTGCTGCGACGGACGATCGGTAC
GCGCCTCTTCGCTATTACGCCAACTGGCGAAAGGTGGATGTGCTGCAAGGCGATTAAGTTGGGTAACGCC
AGGGTTTTCCCAGTCACGACGTTGTAGTACCACGGCAAGGCTATCTGTAATCATTGTTGTACTCCGGTTA
GGACGGATTGGGAACTGGCTAACTCAAAATCCACACATTATACGAGCCGGAAGCATAAAGTGTAAAGCCT
GGGGTGCCTAATGAGTGAGGTCTCTCGCTGTCAGGAGACGGGACAAGGATGCGAGCTAGCCTGCAGGAAT
TGTTGATTTTGTGATGACTGATGGCAGGATATATGCGGTTGTAATTCATTTTTATTGTCTAAATTTCTGT
ATTTGTTTGTTTGTTCGGTTGTAAATTTTTTTGGAAGAACAAGAAAAGAAAAAACACCCGTTAGGGTGTT
TTTAGTTAGTGTGGCGCGCCGACTTGCGACATGCGGTCCTTTGCAATCAACTATTAGAAAAATTCATCCA
GCATCAGATGAAATTGCAGTTTGTTCATATCCGGATTATCAATGCCATATTTCTGAAACAGACGTTTTTG
CAGGCTCGGGCTAAATTCGCCCAGGCAGTTCCACAGAATGGCCAGATCCTGATAACGATCCGCAATGCCC
ACACGGCCCACATCAATGCAGCCAATCAGTTTGCCTTCATCGAAAATCAGGTTATCCAGGCTAAAATCGC
CGTGGGTCACCACGCTATCCGGGCTAAACGGCAGCAGTTTATGCATTTCTTTCCACACCTGTTCCACCGG
CCAGCCGTTACGTTCATCATCAAAATCGCTCGCATCCACCAGGCCGTTGTTCATACGGCTCTGCGCCTGG
GCCAGACGAAACACACGATCGCTGTTAAACGGGCAGTTGCACACCGGAATGCTATGCAGACGACGCAGAA
ACACGGCCAGCGCATCCACAATGTTTTCGCCGCTATCCGGATATTCTTCCAGCACCTGAAACGCGGTTTT
GCCCGGAATCGCGGTGGTCAGCAGCCACGCATCATCCGGGGTGCGAATAAAATGTTTAATGGTCGGCAGC
GGCATAAATTCGGTCAGCCAGTTCAGACGCACCATTTCATCGGTCACATCGTTCGCCACGCTGCCTTTGC
CATGTTTCAGAAACAGTTCCGGCGCATCCGGTTTGCCATACAGACGATAAATGGTCGCGCCGCTCTGACC
CACGTTATCACGCGCCCATTTATAGCCATACAGATCCGCATCCATGTTGCTGTTCAGACGCGGACGGCTA
CAGCTCGTTTCACGCTGAATATGGCTCATAACACCCCTTGTATTACTGTTTATGTAAGCAGACAGTTTTA
TTGTTCATGATGATATATTTTTATCTTGTGCAATGTAACATCAGAGATTTTGAGACACAAGATCGGATTG
GCGGTTATGCGGTTCTACCGGCGCGGCAGCGTTACCCGTGTCGGCGGCTCCAACGGCTCGCCATCGTCCA
GAAAACACGGCTCATCGGGCATCGGCAGGCGCTGCTGCCCGCGCCGTTCCCATTCCTCCGTTTCGGTCAA
GGCTGGCAGGTCTGGTTCCATGCCCGGAATGCCGGGCTGGCTGGGCGGCTCCTCGCCGGGGCCGGTCGGT
AGTTGCTGCTCGCCCGGATACAGGGTCGGGATGCGGCGCAGGTCGCCATGCCCCAACAGCGATTCGTCCT
GGTCGTCGTGATCAACCACCACGGCGGCACTGAACACCGACAGGCGCAACTGGTCGCGGGGCTGGCCCCA
CGCCACGCGGTCATTGACCACGTAGGCCGACACGGTGCCGGGGCCGTTGAGCTTCACGACGGAGATCCAG
CGCTCGGCCACCAAGTCCTTGACTGCGTATTGGACCGTCCGCAAAGAACGTCCGATGAGCTTGGAAAGTG
TCTTCTGGCTGACCACCACGGCGTTCTGGTGGCCCATCTGCGCCACGAGGTGATGCAGCAGCATTGCCGC
CGTGGGTTTCCTCGCAATAAGCCCGGCCCACGCCTCATGCGCTTTGCGTTCCGTTTGCACCCAGTGACCG
GGCTTGTTCTTGGCTTGAATGCCGATTTCTCTGGACTGCGTGGCCATGCTTATCTCCATGCGGTAGGGGT
GCCGCACGGTTGCGGCACCATGCGCAATCAGCTGCAACTTTTCGGCAGCGCGACAACAATTATGCGTTGC
GTAAAAGTGGCAGTCAATTACAGATTTTCTTTAACCTACGCAATGAGCTATTGCGGGGGGTGCCGCAATG
AGCTGTTGCGTACCCCCCTTTTTTAAGTTGTTGATTTTTAAGTCTTTCGCATTTCGCCCTATATCTAGTT
CTTTGGTGCCCAAAGAAGGGCACCCCTGCGGGGTTCCCCCACGCCTTCGGCGCGGCTCCCCCTCCGGCAA
AAAGTGGCCCCTCCGGGGCTTGTTGATCGACTGCGCGGCCTTCGGCCTTGCCCAAGGTGGCGCTGCCCCC
TTGGAACCCCCGCACTCGCCGCCGTGAGGCTCGGGGGGCAGGCGGGCGGGCTTCGCCCTTCGACTGCCCC
CACTCGCATAGGCTTGGGTCGTTCCAGGCGCGTCAAGGCCAAGCCGCTGCGCGGTCGCTGCGCGAGCCTT
GACCCGCCTTCCACTTGGTGTCCAACCGGCAAGCGAAGCGCGCAGGCCGCAGGCCGGAGGCTTTTCCCCA
GAGAAAATTAAAAAAATTGATGGGGCAAGGCCGCAGGCCGCGCAGTTGGAGCCGGTGGGTATGTGGTCGA
AGGCTGGGTAGCCGGTGGGCAATCCCTGTGGTCAAGCTCGTGGGCAGGCGCAGCCTGTCCATCAGCTTGT
CCAGCAGGGTTGTCCACGGGCCGAGCGAAGCGAGCCAGCCGGTGGCCGCTCGCGGCCATCGTCCACATAT
CCACGGGCTGGCAAGGGAGCGCAGCGACCGCGCAGGGCGAAGCCCGGAGAGCAAGCCCGTAGGGGGC
